Addgene plasmid #68701: pMpGWB436
Purpose: (Empty Backbone) Gateway binary vector designed for transgenic research with Marchantia polymorpha as well as other plants
Depositing lab: Takayuki Kohchi. Depositing organization: Kyoto University, Graduate School of Biostudies. Publication: Development of Gateway Binary Vector Series with Four Different Selection Markers for the Liverwort Marchantia polymorpha. Ishizaki K, Nishihama R, Ueda M, Inoue K, Ishida S, Nishimura Y, Shikanai T, Kohchi T. PLoS One. 2015 Sep 25;10(9):e0138876. doi: 10.1371/journal.pone.0138876. eCollection 2015. PONE-D-15-25288 PubMed 26406247.
Backbone
  Vector backbone: pMpGWB400
  Backbone manufacturer: Kohchi Lab., Kyoto University
  Backbone size (bp): 9287
  Modifications to backbone: MpEF1alpha promoter and coding sequence for TagRFP are both cloned upstream of the Gateway cassette.
  Vector type: Plant Expression
  Promoter: MpEF1alpha promoter
  Selectable markers: Neomycin (select with G418)
  Tag / fusion protein: TagRFP (N terminal on insert)
Growth in bacteria
  Bacterial resistance: Chloramphenicol and Spectinomycin, 25 & 50 μg/mL
  Growth temperature: 37°C
  Growth strain: DB3.1
  Copy number: High Copy
Gene/Insert
  Cloning method: Gateway Cloning
Resource information
  A portion of this plasmid was derived from a plasmid made by: The Gateway cassette was provided by Tsuyoshi Nakagawa at Shimane University, Japan.
Terms and licenses: Academic/Nonprofit Terms; Industry Terms: Not Available to Industry
How to cite: pMpGWB436 was a gift from Takayuki Kohchi (Addgene plasmid # 68701 ; http://n2t.net/addgene:68701 ; RRID:Addgene_68701)
