[The description below was written by a language model from this plasmid's Addgene catalogue record and pLannotate feature annotations shown in this document.]
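Description:
pMpGWB436 is an empty Gateway destination binary vector built on the pMpGWB400 backbone for Agrobacterium-mediated transformation of the liverwort Marchantia polymorpha, and it is described as usable in other plants as well. The backbone carries a ColE1/pBR322-type origin with a bom site for replication in E. coli. It also carries the pVS1 oriV with RepA and StaA for replication and stable maintenance in Agrobacterium. An aadA gene provides bacterial spectinomycin/streptomycin selection. Because the unrecombined Gateway cassette contains the ccdB toxin gene and a chloramphenicol resistance gene, the empty vector is maintained in a ccdB-tolerant strain (DB3.1) under chloramphenicol plus spectinomycin.

Nopaline-type right and left border repeats delimit the T-DNA, which holds two units. The expression unit consists of the MpEF1alpha promoter, the TagRFP coding sequence, the attR1–CmR–ccdB–attR2 cassette and a NOS terminator. The promoter is stated in the catalogue entry but was not picked up by the automated annotation; it presumably lies in the unannotated stretch upstream of TagRFP. An LR reaction with an entry clone replaces the cassette with the gene of interest, which yields an N-terminal TagRFP fusion under this promoter. Loss of ccdB counterselects non-recombinant plasmids. The second unit, in the opposite orientation near the left border, is an enhanced CaMV 35S promoter driving nptII (NeoR/KanR) with a CaMV poly(A) signal, for G418 selection of transformed plant tissue. Remnants of lacZα and lac promoter elements are also annotated. The vector belongs to a series offering different plant selection markers and suits red-fluorescent tagging of proteins, for example to follow their localisation in transgenic plants.
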