Features (pLannotate 1.2.2; 28 found; start..end, strand, type, name):
     54..78      -  misc_feature   RB T-DNA repeat: right border repeat from nopaline C58 T-DNA
    144..298     -  CDS            lacZα (fragment): LacZα fragment of β-galactosidase; lacZ fragment
   2044..2736    +  CDS            TagRFP: TagRFP is a basic (constitutively fluorescent) red fluorescent protein published in 2007, derived from Entacmaea quadricolor. It has very low acid sensitivity.
   2749..2873    +  protein_bind   attR1: mutant version of attR; recombination site for the Gateway® LR reaction LR Clonase™
   2910..2940    +  promoter       lac UV5 promoter: E. coli lac promoter with an "up" mutation
   2965..2993    +  promoter       cat promoter (fragment): promoter of the E. coli cat gene encoding chloramphenicol acetyltransferase
   2994..3653    +  CDS            CmR: chloramphenicol acetyltransferase; cat; confers resistance to chloramphenicol
   3832..3990    +  CDS            ccdA (fragment): CCDA_ECO57 - Also known as H, letA. Experimental evidence at protein level: Swiss-Prot protein existence level 1. Antitoxin component of a type II toxin-antitoxin (TA) system which inhibits the post-segregational killing (PSK) of plasmid-free cells, also referred to as a plasmid addiction system. Binds to and blocks the activity of CcdB; will also remove bound CcdB protein from the CcdB-GyrA complex by forming a CcdA-CcdB complex, a process termed rejuvenation. Functions as a transcriptional corepressor for the ccdAB operon, repression also requires CcdB (By similarity). From Escherichia coli
   3995..4297    +  CDS            ccdB: CCDB_ECOLI - Also known as G, letB, letD. Experimental evidence at protein level: Swiss-Prot protein existence level 1. Toxic component of a type II toxin-antitoxin (TA) system, functioning in plasmid maintainence. Responsible for the post- segregational killing (PSK) of plasmid-free cells, also referred to as a plasmid addiction system. Half-life of over 2 hours. Cell killing by CcdB is accompanied by filamentation, defects in chromosome and plasmid segregation, defects in cell division, formation of anucleate cells, decreased DNA synthesis and plasmid loss. Interferes with the activity of DN
   4341..4465    -  protein_bind   attR2: mutant version of attR; recombination site for the Gateway® LR reaction LR Clonase™
   4497..4749    +  terminator     NOS terminator: nopaline synthase terminator and poly(A) signal
   4805..4827    -  protein_bind   lac operator (fragment): The lac repressor binds to the lac operator to inhibit transcription in E. coli. This inhibition can be relieved by adding lactose or isopropyl-β-D-thiogalactopyranoside (IPTG). lac repressor encoded by lacI
   4831..4861    -  promoter       lac promoter: promoter for the E. coli lac operon
   4876..4897    -  protein_bind   CAP binding site: CAP binding activates transcription in the presence of cAMP. E. coli catabolite activator protein
   4982..5156    -  polyA_signal   CaMV poly(A) signal: cauliflower mosaic virus polyadenylation signal
   5213..6005    -  CDS            NeoR/KanR (fragment): aminoglycoside phosphotransferase from Tn5; aph(3')-II (or nptII); confers resistance to neomycin, kanamycin, and G418 (Geneticin®)
   6073..6749    -  promoter       CaMV 35S promoter (enhanced): cauliflower mosaic virus 35S promoter with a duplicated enhancer region
   6944..6968    -  misc_feature   LB T-DNA repeat: left border repeat from nopaline C58 T-DNA
   7227..7250    +  promoter       Pc promoter (fragment): intI1 (promoter lies within the coding sequence); class 1 integron promoter
   7426..7482    +  CDS            GmR (fragment): gentamycin acetyltransferase; aacC1; confers resistance to gentamycin
   7493..8280    +  CDS            SmR (fragment): aminoglycoside adenylyltransferase (Murphy, 1985); aadA; confers resistance to spectinomycin and streptomycin
   8526..9114    +  rep_origin     ori: high-copy-number ColE1/pMB1/pBR322/pUC origin of replication
   9300..9440    -  misc_feature   bom: basis of mobility region from pBR322
   9542..9581    -  CDS            rop (fragment): Rop protein, which maintains plasmids at low copy number; rop
   9784..9978    -  rep_origin     pVS1 oriV: origin of replication for the Pseudomonas plasmid pVS1 (Heeb et al., 2000)
  10044..11117   -  CDS            pVS1 RepA: replication protein from the Pseudomonas plasmid pVS1 (Heeb et al., 2000)
  11546..12175   -  CDS            pVS1 StaA: stability protein from the Pseudomonas plasmid pVS1 (Heeb et al., 2000)
  12735..13136   -  CDS            Y4CG_SINFN (fragment): Protein inferred from homology: Swiss-Prot protein existence level 3. From Sinorhizobium fredii (strain NBRC 101917 / NGR234).
>Addgene plasmid #68701 | pMpGWB436 | depositor full sequence | sequence record 122376 | pMpGWB436 sequence 13422 bps
TTTCACGCCCTTTTAAATATCCGATTATTCTAATAAACGCTCTTTTCTCTTAGGTTTACCCGCCAATATA
TCCTGTCAAACACTGATAGTTTAAACTGAAGGCGGGAAACGACAATCTGATCCAAGCTCAAGCTGCTCTA
GCATTCGCCATTCAGGCTGCGCAACTGTTGGGAAGGGCGATCGGTGCGGGCCTCTTCGCTATTACGCCAG
CTGGCGAAAGGGGGATGTGCTGCAAGGCGATTAAGTTGGGTAACGCCAGGGTTTTCCCAGTCACGACGTT
GTAAAACGACGGCCAGTGCCAAGCTTCAAATGAGTCACACACATTGTTGAGAGACATATCAAAATAACTC
AATTGTAAGGTAAGTTGATAGATTTCCCAGTTAAATGCATTATTTTAACAATATTTGTATCTCAAATTTT
CAAAATCATATCAAATTTGCAGATCTTGATGATGATTCACAACTCTGTCTTCGATTTTTGATTGTTAACG
GGTATCGATATTTGGGTAACTTAAAAAGAATTTGCTAAAGATCTTAAAAAACAGATTAAAAAAACCTTTC
AAAATAGCTAATCCTTTAAATCCGTTTCACAATATAATGCTCATTGATGATAATCGAAAAGATTCCATTT
TAAAGTGCATATAAATTGCTTAATTATCTCTTTCTGTCTCGTAATATTTTGTTCTCTCCTATTGGATCGG
ACCCGCATCTTCTCGATCAGTTCACTATACTAATATTTGGTCAACTTCAAGAGAGATTAGAACTTCGTTC
TCCAAAGTGTAAAGGCCGACAAGCAGAAAAGGAAACTTCAATCAGAAGCCTTCTAGGTTTTCCCGCGTCC
CAAAAAGCGAAGGGAGGACGGGGAGGACGGTGAGGCCAGAAGAAGAAAGCAACAGTAAAATCTCATGTGA
TTGCGTGCATGTCATGGATCTATGGGATGCTAGTCCACCGTTTGGAAGTATGTGCAGAAGGAGAAAGGCG
CGGGAGGCCAAAAGCGACTTCGGCCACCTCTCTACTTTCTAGAAAGTTTGCTCGCAGCTTGTAATAAGCG
CGGAAAAGGTACTCGAAAAACCGGAGCAATCGGTGTGGTATCAGCAGTCGGGTTCGCTAAACCTACGTCT
TCTTATTTTGGAATGTTAAATTGAAAGGGCGTGCCGGCCCTAAGCACGGACGATGTGACAGACGGAGGAG
TGTGAGCAATTCGGATGACGATGCTGGCCGGCAGTCACGACAAAGAGTCCGAAGGGGCATGGACAGGGCA
ATATATAAATGGAAAAGAGGCTTTGAATATTCCTAACCCTTCGTCGTCGGCCTCCCAACTTGCCCTCGCA
TGCTGAATTGGCCGCCTATCTGCGAATGGCCGGCCGCCGACCCTAAGTCGCAATAACTTGAACGGAGCCG
ATGCAAAGTCCTTATCGAACGCTCGTTATTATAAACGGGGCAGACCTAGGTATTTAATTATATCAAAACC
CTCCGCAATTTCGCTAATCATTCCCTAATTTCTTCTACTTTGGCGTCTAGTGCTGTGGTCGCGCTTGCTC
TCAAAGCTCGCTGGGAGGCAGTGGAGCGTCTGGCTTAAAATCGATCGCCGCAACCCTAGAGTTCCTTTCA
CTTCTTTCTCTCTTGCGTGGAGAGCATCGACATCGAAGAGCTGCATCTTGTCTTCTGGTATGCGCCTTGT
GCCCTCGTCTCTGTACGTCGTTACGATTGCTCGATATTGTGATTGTCTAGACCTGAAACCCGACTGGAGC
TTTTACGTGGTGTCGATTGGGGCCTCGAGCGAGTGATTTTTTAGGTTCGTTTTAGCCAAGTACATCCCAC
TTTGGTCAGTCCTGTTATCTCGGTAAGGTGTTCAGTTCGGTCTCTGGTGCGGAGGTGCCTCGTAAGTTTC
CTGCATGATAGATTTGTCTATCCTTGACTTGAAGAGGAGTCGAAGGTCAGCGAGGTTGGCTGTGTGCTAT
GGACGTCGGTGCTCCTTGGTTCCGTGCTTCTATGGGTGTTGCCTCAACAGTATTGATGTGCCTGCAGAAA
GGTTGAGCTTACAATGAGCGAGCTGATTAAGGAGAACATGCACATGAAGCTGTACATGGAGGGCACCGTG
AACAACCACCACTTCAAGTGCACATCCGAGGGCGAAGGCAAGCCCTACGAGGGCACCCAGACCATGAGAA
TCAAGGTGGTCGAGGGCGGCCCTCTCCCCTTCGCCTTCGACATCCTGGCTACCAGCTTCATGTACGGCAG
CAGAACCTTCATCAACCACACCCAGGGCATCCCCGACTTCTTTAAGCAGTCCTTCCCTGAGGGCTTCACA
TGGGAGAGAGTCACCACATACGAAGACGGGGGCGTGCTGACCGCTACCCAGGACACCAGCCTCCAGGACG
GCTGCCTCATCTACAACGTCAAGATCAGAGGGGTGAACTTCCCATCCAACGGCCCTGTGATGCAGAAGAA
AACACTCGGCTGGGAGGCCAACACCGAGATGCTGTACCCCGCTGACGGCGGCCTGGAAGGCAGAAGCGAC
ATGGCCCTGAAGCTCGTGGGCGGGGGCCACCTGATCTGCAACTTCAAGACCACATACAGATCCAAGAAAC
CCGCTAAGAACCTCAAGATGCCCGGCGTCTACTATGTGGACCACAGACTGGAAAGAATCAAGGAGGCCGA
CAAAGAGACCTACGTCGAGCAGCACGAGGTGGCTGTGGCCAGATACTGCGACCTCCCTAGCAAACTGGGG
CACAAGCTAGAGTTATCAACAAGTTTGTACAAAAAAGCTGAACGAGAAACGTAAAATGATATAAATATCA
ATATATTAAATTAGATTTTGCATAAAAAACAGACTACATAATACTGTAAAACACAACATATCCAGTCACT
ATGGCGGCCCCTCGAGGGGCCGCATTAGGCACCCCAGGCTTTACACTTTATGCTTCCGGCTCGTATAATG
TGTGGATTTTGAGTTAGGATCCGGCGAGATTTTCAGGAGCTAAGGAAGCTAAAATGGAGAAAAAAATCAC
TGGATATACCACCGTTGATATATCCCAATGGCATCGTAAAGAACATTTTGAGGCATTTCAGTCAGTTGCT
CAATGTACCTATAACCAGACCGTTCAGCTGGATATTACGGCCTTTTTAAAGACCGTAAAGAAAAATAAGC
ACAAGTTTTATCCGGCCTTTATTCACATTCTTGCCCGCCTGATGAATGCTCATCCGGAATTCCGTATGGC
AATGAAAGACGGTGAGCTGGTGATATGGGATAGTGTTCACCCTTGTTACACCGTTTTCCATGAGCAAACT
GAAACGTTTTCATCGCTCTGGAGTGAATACCACGACGATTTCCGGCAGTTTCTACACATATATTCGCAAG
ATGTGGCGTGTTACGGTGAAAACCTGGCCTATTTCCCTAAAGGGTTTATTGAGAATATGTTTTTCGTCTC
AGCCAATCCCTGGGTGAGTTTCACCAGTTTTGATTTAAACGTGGCCAATATGGACAACTTCTTCGCCCCC
GTTTTCACCATGGGCAAATATTATACGCAAGGCGACAAGGTGCTGATGCCGCTGGCGATTCAGGTTCATC
ATGCCGTCTGTGATGGCTTCCATGTCGGCAGAATGCTTAATGAATTACAACAGTACTGCGATGAGTGGCA
GGGCGGGGCGTAAAGATCTGGATCCGGCTTACTAAAAGCCAGATAACAGTATGCGTATTTGCGCGCTGAT
TTTTGCGGTATAAGAATATATACTGATATGTATACCCGAAGTATGTCAAAAAGAGGTGTGCTATGAAGCA
GCGTATTACAGTGACAGTTGACAGCGACAGCTATCAGTTGCTCAAGGCATATATGATGTCAATATCTCCG
GTCTGGTAAGCACAACCATGCAGAATGAAGCCCGTCGTCTGCGTGCCGAACGCTGGAAAGCGGAAAATCA
GGAAGGGATGGCTGAGGTCGCCCGGTTTATTGAAATGAACGGCTCTTTTGCTGACGAGAACAGGGACTGG
TGAAATGCAGTTTAAGGTTTACACCTATAAAAGAGAGAGCCGTTATCGTCTGTTTGTGGATGTACAGAGT
GATATTATTGACACGCCCGGGCGACGGATGGTGATCCCCCTGGCCAGTGCACGTCTGCTGTCAGATAAAG
TCTCCCGTGAACTTTACCCGGTGGTGCATATCGGGGATGAAAGCTGGCGCATGATGACCACCGATATGGC
CAGTGTGCCGGTCTCCGTTATCGGGGAAGAAGTGGCTGATCTCAGCCACCGCGAAAATGACATCAAAAAC
GCCATTAACCTGATGTTCTGGGGAATATAAATGTCAGGCTCCCTTATACACAGCCAGTCTGCAGGTCGAC
CATAGTGACTGGATATGTTGTGTTTTACAGTATTATGTAGTCTGTTTTTTATGCAAAATCTAATTTAATA
TATTGATATTTATATCATTTTACGTTTCTCGTTCAGCTTTCTTGTACAAAGTGGTTGATAACAGCGCTTA
GAGCTCGAATTTCCCCGATCGTTCAAACATTTGGCAATAAAGTTTCTTAAGATTGAATCCTGTTGCCGGT
CTTGCGATGATTATCATATAATTTCTGTTGAATTACGTTAAGCATGTAATAATTAACATGTAATGCATGA
CGTTATTTATGAGATGGGTTTTTATGATTAGAGTCCCGCAATTATACATTTAATACGCGATAGAAAACAA
AATATAGCGCGCAAACTAGGATAAATTATCGCGCGCGGTGTCATCTATGTTACTAGATCGGGAATTGGTT
CCGGAACCAATTCGTAATCATGGTCATAGCTGTTTCCTGTGTGAAATTGTTATCCGCTCACAATTCCACA
CAACATACGAGCCGGAAGCATAAAGTGTAAAGCCTGGGGTGCCTAATGAGTGAGCTAACTCACATTAGGC
TGAATTAGGCGCGCCTATTTCTGAATTCAACACATTGCGGACGTTTTTAATGTACTGAATTAACGCCGAA
TTAATTCGGGGGATCTGGATTTTAGTACTGGATTTTGGTTTTAGGAATTAGAAATTTTATTGATAGAAGT
ATTTTACAAATACAAATACATACTAAGGGTTTCTTATATGCTCAACACATGAGCGAAACCCTATAGGAAC
CCTAATTCCCTTATCTGGGAACTACTCACACATTATTATGGAGAAACTCGAGCTTGTCGATCGACTCTAG
CTAGAGGATCGATCCGAACCCCAGAGTCCCGCTCAGAAGAACTCGTCAAGAAGGCGATAGAAGGCGATGC
GCTGCGAATCGGGAGCGGCGATACCGTAAAGCACGAGGAAGCGGTCAGCCCATTCGCCGCCAAGCTCTTC
AGCAATATCACGGGTAGCCAACGCTATGTCCTGATAGCGGTCCGCCACACCCAGCCGGCCACAGTCGATG
AATCCAGAAAAGCGGCCATTTTCCACCATGATATTCGGCAAGCAGGCATCGCCATGTGTCACGACGAGAT
CCTCGCCGTCGGGCATGCGCGCCTTGAGCCTGGCGAACAGTTCGGCTGGCGCGAGCCCCTGATGCTCTTC
GTCCAGATCATCCTGATCGACAAGACCGGCTTCCATCCGAGTACGTGCTCGCTCGATGCGATGTTTCGCT
TGGTGGTCGAATGGGCAGGTAGCCGGATCAAGCGTATGCAGCCGCCGCATTGCATCAGCCATGATGGATA
CTTTCTCGGCAGGAGCAAGGTGAGATGACAGGAGATCCTGCCCCGGCACTTCGCCCAATAGCAGCCAGTC
CCTTCCCGCTTCAGTGACAACGTCGAGCACAGCTGCGCAAGGAACGCCCGTCGTGGCCAGCCACGATAGC
CGCGCTGCCTCGTCCTGGAGTTCATTCAGGGCACCGGACAGGTCGGTCTTGACAAAAAGAACCGGGCGCC
CCTGCGCTGACAGCCGGAACACGGCGGCATCAGAGCAGCCGATTGTCTGTTGTGCCCAGTCATAGCCGAA
TAGCCTCTCCACCCAAGCGGCCGGAGAACCTGCGTGCAATCCATCTTGTTCAATCCCCATGGTCGATCGA
CAGATCTGCGAAAGCTCGAGAGAGATAGATTTGTAGAGAGAGACTGGTGATTTCAGCGTGTCCTCTCCAA
ATGAAATGAACTTCCTTATATAGAGGAAGGGTCTTGCGAAGGATAGTGGGATTGTGCGTCATCCCTTACG
TCAGTGGAGATATCACATCAATCCACTTGCTTTGAAGACGTGGTTGGAACGTCTTCTTTTTCCACGATGC
TCCTCGTGGGTGGGGGTCCATCTTTGGGACCACTGTCGGCAGAGGCATCTTGAACGATAGCCTTTCCTTT
ATCGCAATGATGGCATTTGTAGGTGCCACCTTCCTTTTCTACTGTCCTTTTGATGAAGTGACAGATAGCT
GGGCAATGGAATCCGAGGAGGTTTCCCGATATTACCCTTTGTTGAAAAGTCTCAATAGCCCTTTGGTCTT
CTGAGACTGTATCTTTGATATTCTTGGAGTAGACGAGAGTGTCGTGCTCCACCATGTTCACATCAATCCA
CTTGCTTTGAAGACGTGGTTGGAACGTCTTCTTTTTCCACGATGCTCCTCGTGGGTGGGGGTCCATCTTT
GGGACCACTGTCGGCAGAGGCATCTTGAACGATAGCCTTTCCTTTATCGCAATGATGGCATTTGTAGGTG
CCACCTTCCTTTTCTACTGTCCTTTTGATGAAGTGACAGATAGCTGGGCAATGGAATCCGAGGAGGTTTC
CCGATATTACCCTTTGTTGAAAAGTCTCAATAGCCCTTTGGTCTTCTGAGACTGTATCTTTGATATTCTT
GGAGTAGACGAGAGTGTCGTGCTCCACCATGTTGGCAAGCTGCTCTAGCCAATACGCAAACCGAATTCAG
AAATAAATTCAGCCTAATTCGGCGTTAATTCAGTACATTAAAAACGTCCGCAATGTGTTATTAAGTTGTC
TAAGCGTCAATTTGTTTACACCACAATATATCCTGCCACCAGCCAGCCAACAGCTCCCCGACCGGCAGCT
CGGCACAAAATCACCACTCGATACAGGCAGCCCATCAGTCCGGGACGGCGTCAGCGGGAGAGCCGTTGTA
AGGCGGCAGACTTTGCTCATGTTACCGATGCTATTCGGAAGAACGGCAACTAAGCTGCCGGGTTTGAAAC
ACGGATGATCTCGCGGAGGGTAGCATGTTGATTGTAACGATGACAGAGCGTTGCTGCCTGTGATCAATTC
GGGCACGAACCCAGTGGACATAAGCCTGTTCGGTTCGTAAGCTGTAATGCAAGTAGCGTATGCGCTCACG
CAACTGGTCCAGAACCTTGACCGAACGCAGCGGTGGTAACGGCGCAGTGGCGGTTTTCATGGCTTGTTAT
GACTGTTTTTTTGGGGTACAGTCTATGCCTCGGGCATCCAAGCAGCAAGCGCGTTACGCCGTGGGTCGAT
GTTTGATGTTATGGAGCAGCAACGATGTTACGCAGCAGGGCAGTCGCCCTAAAACAAAGTTAAACATCAT
GGGGGAAGCGGTGATCGCCGAAGTATCGACTCAACTATCAGAGGTAGTTGGCGTCATCGAGCGCCATCTC
GAACCGACGTTGCTGGCCGTACATTTGTACGGCTCCGCAGTGGATGGCGGCCTGAAGCCACACAGTGATA
TTGATTTGCTGGTTACGGTGACCGTAAGGCTTGATGAAACAACGCGGCGAGCTTTGATCAACGACCTTTT
GGAAACTTCGGCTTCCCCTGGAGAGAGCGAGATTCTCCGCGCTGTAGAAGTCACCATTGTTGTGCACGAC
GACATCATTCCGTGGCGTTATCCAGCTAAGCGCGAACTGCAATTTGGAGAATGGCAGCGCAATGACATTC
TTGCAGGTATCTTCGAGCCAGCCACGATCGACATTGATCTGGCTATCTTGCTGACAAAAGCAAGAGAACA
TAGCGTTGCCTTGGTAGGTCCAGCGGCGGAGGAACTCTTTGATCCGGTTCCTGAACAGGATCTATTTGAG
GCGCTAAATGAAACCTTAACGCTATGGAACTCGCCGCCCGACTGGGCTGGCGATGAGCGAAATGTAGTGC
TTACGTTGTCCCGCATTTGGTACAGCGCAGTAACCGGCAAAATCGCGCCGAAGGATGTCGCTGCCGACTG
GGCAATGGAGCGCCTGCCGGCCCAGTATCAGCCCGTCATACTTGAAGCTAGACAGGCTTATCTTGGACAA
GAAGAAGATCGCTTGGCCTCGCGCGCAGATCAGTTGGAAGAATTTGTCCACTACGTGAAAGGCGAGATCA
CCAAGGTAGTCGGCAAATAATGTCTAGCTAGAAATTCGTTCAAGCCGACGCCGCTTCGCGGCGCGGCTTA
ACTCAAGCGTTAGATGCACTAAGCACATAATTGCTCACAGCCAAACTATCAGGTCAAGTCTGCTTTTATT
ATTTTTAAGCGTGCATAATAAGCCCTACACAAATTGGGAGATATATCATGCATGACCAAAATCCCTTAAC
GTGAGTTTTCGTTCCACTGAGCGTCAGACCCCGTAGAAAAGATCAAAGGATCTTCTTGAGATCCTTTTTT
TCTGCGCGTAATCTGCTGCTTGCAAACAAAAAAACCACCGCTACCAGCGGTGGTTTGTTTGCCGGATCAA
GAGCTACCAACTCTTTTTCCGAAGGTAACTGGCTTCAGCAGAGCGCAGATACCAAATACTGTCCTTCTAG
TGTAGCCGTAGTTAGGCCACCACTTCAAGAACTCTGTAGCACCGCCTACATACCTCGCTCTGCTAATCCT
GTTACCAGTGGCTGCTGCCAGTGGCGATAAGTCGTGTCTTACCGGGTTGGACTCAAGACGATAGTTACCG
GATAAGGCGCAGCGGTCGGGCTGAACGGGGGGTTCGTGCACACAGCCCAGCTTGGAGCGAACGACCTACA
CCGAACTGAGATACCTACAGCGTGAGCTATGAGAAAGCGCCACGCTTCCCGAAGGGAGAAAGGCGGACAG
GTATCCGGTAAGCGGCAGGGTCGGAACAGGAGAGCGCACGAGGGAGCTTCCAGGGGGAAACGCCTGGTAT
CTTTATAGTCCTGTCGGGTTTCGCCACCTCTGACTTGAGCGTCGATTTTTGTGATGCTCGTCAGGGGGGC
GGAGCCTATGGAAAAACGCCAGCAACGCGGCCTTTTTACGGTTCCTGGCCTTTTGCTGGCCTTTTGCTCA
CATGTTCTTTCCTGCGTTATCCCCTGATTCTGTGGATAACCGTATTACCGCCTTTGAGTGAGCTGATACC
GCTCGCCGCAGCCGAACGACCGAGCGCAGCGAGTCAGTGAGCGAGGAAGCGGAAGAGCGCCTGATGCGGT
ATTTTCTCCTTACGCATCTGTGCGGTATTTCACACCGCATATGGTGCACTCTCAGTACAATCTGCTCTGA
TGCCGCATAGTTAAGCCAGTATACACTCCGCTATCGCTACGTGACTGGGTCATGGCTGCGCCCCGACACC
CGCCAACACCCGCTGACGCGCCCTGACGGGCTTGTCTGCTCCCGGCATCCGCTTACAGACAAGCTGTGAC
CGTCTCCGGGAGCTGCATGTGTCAGAGGTTTTCACCGTCATCACCGAAACGCGCGAGGCAGGGTGCCTTG
ATGTGGGCGCCGGCGGTCGAGTGGCGACGGCGCGGCTTGTCCGCGCCCTGGTAGATTGCCTGGCCGTAGG
CCAGCCATTTTTGAGCGGCCAGCGGCCGCGATAGGCCGACGCGAAGCGGCGGGGCGTAGGGAGCGCAGCG
ACCGAAGGGTAGGCGCTTTTTGCAGCTCTTCGGCTGTGCGCTGGCCAGACAGTTATGCACAGGCCAGGCG
GGTTTTAAGAGTTTTAATAAGTTTTAAAGAGTTTTAGGCGGAAAAATCGCCTTTTTTCTCTTTTATATCA
GTCACTTACATGTGTGACCGGTTCCCAATGTACGGCTTTGGGTTCCCAATGTACGGGTTCCGGTTCCCAA
TGTACGGCTTTGGGTTCCCAATGTACGTGCTATCCACAGGAAAGAGACCTTTTCGACCTTTTTCCCCTGC
TAGGGCAATTTGCCCTAGCATCTGCTCCGTACATTAGGAACCGGCGGATGCTTCGCCCTCGATCAGGTTG
CGGTAGCGCATGACTAGGATCGGGCCAGCCTGCCCCGCCTCCTCCTTCAAATCGTACTCCGGCAGGTCAT
TTGACCCGATCAGCTTGCGCACGGTGAAACAGAACTTCTTGAACTCTCCGGCGCTGCCACTGCGTTCGTA
GATCGTCTTGAACAACCATCTGGCTTCTGCCTTGCCTGCGGCGCGGCGTGCCAGGCGGTAGAGAAAACGG
CCGATGCCGGGATCGATCAAAAAGTAATCGGGGTGAACCGTCAGCACGTCCGGGTTCTTGCCTTCTGTGA
TCTCGCGGTACATCCAATCAGCTAGCTCGATCTCGATGTACTCCGGCCGCCCGGTTTCGCTCTTTACGAT
CTTGTAGCGGCTAATCAAGGCTTCACCCTCGGATACCGTCACCAGGCGGCCGTTCTTGGCCTTCTTCGTA
CGCTGCATGGCAACGTGCGTGGTGTTTAACCGAATGCAGGTTTCTACCAGGTCGTCTTTCTGCTTTCCGC
CATCGGCTCGCCGGCAGAACTTGAGTACGTCCGCAACGTGTGGACGGAACACGCGGCCGGGCTTGTCTCC
CTTCCCTTCCCGGTATCGGTTCATGGATTCGGTTAGATGGGAAACCGCCATCAGTACCAGGTCGTAATCC
CACACACTGGCCATGCCGGCCGGCCCTGCGGAAACCTCTACGTGCCCGTCTGGAAGCTCGTAGCGGATCA
CCTCGCCAGCTCGTCGGTCACGCTTCGACAGACGGAAAACGGCCACGTCCATGATGCTGCGACTATCGCG
GGTGCCCACGTCATAGAGCATCGGAACGAAAAAATCTGGTTGCTCGTCGCCCTTGGGCGGCTTCCTAATC
GACGGCGCACCGGCTGCCGGCGGTTGCCGGGATTCTTTGCGGATTCGATCAGCGGCCGCTTGCCACGATT
CACCGGGGCGTGCTTCTGCCTCGATGCGTTGCCGCTGGGCGGCCTGCGCGGCCTTCAACTTCTCCACCAG
GTCATCACCCAGCGCCGCGCCGATTTGTACCGGGCCGGATGGTTTGCGACCGCTCACGCCGATTCCTCGG
GCTTGGGGGTTCCAGTGCCATTGCAGGGCCGGCAGACAACCCAGCCGCTTACGCCTGGCCAACCGCCCGT
TCCTCCACACATGGGGCATTCCACGGCGTCGGTGCCTGGTTGTTCTTGATTTTCCATGCCGCCTCCTTTA
GCCGCTAAAATTCATCTACTCATTTATTCATTTGCTCATTTACTCTGGTAGCTGCGCGATGTATTCAGAT
AGCAGCTCGGTAATGGTCTTGCCTTGGCGTACCGCGTACATCTTCAGCTTGGTGTGATCCTCCGCCGGCA
ACTGAAAGTTGACCCGCTTCATGGCTGGCGTGTCTGCCAGGCTGGCCAACGTTGCAGCCTTGCTGCTGCG
TGCGCTCGGACGGCCGGCACTTAGCGTGTTTGTGCTTTTGCTCATTTTCTCTTTACCTCATTAACTCAAA
TGAGTTTTGATTTAATTTCAGCGGCCAGCGCCTGGACCTCGCGGGCAGCGTCGCCCTCGGGTTCTGATTC
AAGAACGGTTGTGCCGGCGGCGGCAGTGCCTGGGTAGCTCACGCGCTGCGTGATACGGGACTCAAGAATG
GGCAGCTCGTACCCGGCCAGCGCCTCGGCAACCTCACCGCCGATGCGCGTGCCTTTGATCGCCCGCGACA
CGACAAAGGCCGCTTGTAGCCTTCCATCCGTGACCTCAATGCGCTGCTTAACCAGCTCCACCAGGTCGGC
GGTGGCCCATATGTCGTAAGGGCTTGGCTGCACCGGAATCAGCACGAAGTCGGCTGCCTTGATCGCGGAC
ACAGCCAAGTCCGCCGCCTGGGGCGCTCCGTCGATCACTACGAAGTCGCGCCGGCCGATGGCCTTCACGT
CGCGGTCAATCGTCGGGCGGTCGATGCCGACAACGGTTAGCGGTTGATCTTCCCGCACGGCCGCCCAATC
GCGGGCACTGCCCTGGGGATCGGAATCGACTAACAGAACATCGGCCCCGGCGAGTTGCAGGGCGCGGGCT
AGATGGGTTGCGATGGTCGTCTTGCCTGACCCGCCTTTCTGGTTAAGTACAGCGATAACCTTCATGCGTT
CCCCTTGCGTATTTGTTTATTTACTCATCGCATCATATACGCAGCGACCGCATGACGCAAGCTGTTTTAC
TCAAATACACATCACCTTTTTAGACGGCGGCGCTCGGTTTCTTCAGCGGCCAAGCTGGCCGGCCAGGCCG
CCAGCTTGGCATCAGACAAACCGGCCAGGATTTCATGCAGCCGCACGGTTGAGACGTGCGCGGGCGGCTC
GAACACGTACCCGGCCGCGATCATCTCCGCCTCGATCTCTTCGGTAATGAAAAACGGTTCGTCCTGGCCG
TCCTGGTGCGGTTTCATGCTTGTTCCTCTTGGCGTTCATTCTCGGCGGCCGCCAGGGCGTCGGCCTCGGT
CAATGCGTCCTCACGGAAGGCACCGCGCCGCCTGGCCTCGGTGGGCGTCACTTCCTCGCTGCGCTCAAGT
GCGCGGTACAGGGTCGAGCGATGCACGCCAAGCAGTGCAGCCGCCTCTTTCACGGTGCGGCCTTCCTGGT
CGATCAGCTCGCGGGCGTGCGCGATCTGTGCCGGGGTGAGGGTAGGGCGGGGGCCAAACTTCACGCCTCG
GGCCTTGGCGGCCTCGCGCCCGCTCCGGGTGCGGTCGATGATTAGGGAACGCTCGAACTCGGCAATGCCG
GCGAACACGGTCAACACCATGCGGCCGGCCGGCGTGGTGGTGTCGGCCCACGGCTCTGCCAGGCTACGCA
GGCCCGCGCCGGCCTCCTGGATGCGCTCGGCAATGTCCAGTAGGTCGCGGGTGCTGCGGGCCAGGCGGTC
TAGCCTGGTCACTGTCACAACGTCGCCAGGGCGTAGGTGGTCAAGCATCCTGGCCAGCTCCGGGCGGTCG
CGCCTGGTGCCGGTGATCTTCTCGGAAAACAGCTTGGTGCAGCCGGCCGCGTGCAGTTCGGCCCGTTGGT
TGGTCAAGTCCTGGTCGTCGGTGCTGACGCGGGCATAGCCCAGCAGGCCAGCGGCGGCGCTCTTGTTCAT
GGCGTAATGTCTCCGGTTCTAGTCGCAAGTATTCTACTTTATGCGACTAAAACACGCGACAAGAAAACGC
CAGGAAAAGGGCAGGGCGGCAGCCTGTCGCGTAACTTAGGACTTGTGCGACATGTCGTTTTCAGAAGACG
GCTGCACTGAACGTCAGAAGCCGACTGCACTATAGCAGCGGAGGGGTTGGATCAAAGTACTTTGATCCCG
AGGGGAACCCTGTGGTTGGCATGCACATACAAATGGACGAACGGATAAACCT
