>Addgene plasmid #68701 | pMpGWB436 | addgene partial sequence | sequence record 152543 | CAT-R 5'-GCAACTGACTGAAATGCCTC-3'
ATCAACGGTGGTATATCCAGTGATTTTTTTCTCCATTTTAGCTTCCTTAGCTCCTGAAAATCTCGACGGA
TCCTAACTCAAAATCCACACATTATACGAGCCGGAAGCATAAAGTGTAAAGCCTGGGGTGCCTAATGCGG
CCCCTCGAGGGGCCGCCATAGTGACTGGATATGTTGTGTTTTACAGTATTATGTAGTCTGTTTTTTATGC
AAAATCTAATTTAATATATTGATATTTATATCATTTTACGTTTCTCGTTCAGCTTTTTTGTACAAACTTG
TTGATAACTCTAGCTTGTGCCCCAGTTTGCTAGGGAGGTCGCAGTATCTGGCCACAGCCACCTCGTGCTG
CTCGACGTAGGTCTCTTTGTCGGCCTCCTTGATTCTTTCCAGTCTGTGGTCCACATAGTAGACGCCGGGC
ATCTTGAGGTTCTTAGCGGGTTTCTTGGATCTGTATGTGGTCTTGAAGTTGCAGATCAGGTGGCCCCCGC
CCACGAGCTTCAGGGCCATGTCGCTTCTGCCTTCCAGGCCGCCGTCAGCGGGGTACAGCATCTCGGTGTT
GGCCTCCCAGCCGAGTGTTTTCTTCTGCATCACAGGGCCGTTGGATGGGAAGTTCACCCCTCTGATCTTG
ACGTTGTAGATGAGGCAGCCGTCCTGGAGGCTGGTGTCCTGGGTAGCGGTCAGCACGCCCCCGTCTTCGT
