>Addgene plasmid #68701 | pMpGWB436 | addgene partial sequence | sequence record 152544 | ccdB-Fwd 5'-GCATGATGACCACCGATATG-3'
AGTGGCTGATCTCAGCCACCGCGAAAATGACATCAAAAACGCCATTAACCTGATGTTCTGGGGAATATAA
ATGTCAGGCTCCCTTATACACAGCCAGTCTGCAGGTCGACCATAGTGACTGGATATGTTGTGTTTTACAG
TATTATGTAGTCTGTTTTTTATGCAAAATCTAATTTAATATATTGATATTTATATCATTTTACGTTTCTC
GTTCAGCTTTCTTGTACAAAGTGGTTGATAACAGCGCTTAGAGCTCGAATTTCCCCGATCGTTCAAACAT
TTGGCAATAAAGTTTCTTAAGATTGAATCCTGTTGCCGGTCTTGCGATGATTATCATATAATTTCTGTTG
AATTACGTTAAGCATGTAATAATTAACATGTAATGCATGACGTTATTTATGAGATGGGTTTTTATGATTA
GAGTCCCGCAATTATACATTTAATACGCGATAGAAAACAAAATATAGCGCGCAAACTAGGATAAATTATC
GCGCGCGGTGTCATCTATGTTACTAGATCGGGAATTGG
